>Addgene plasmid #31118 | pSR-puro-Sec6 | addgene partial sequence | sequence record 35889 | pLXSN-5
GCCCTCACTCCTTCTCTAGGCGCCGGAATTAGATCGATCTCTCGAGGTCGACGGTATCGATAAGCTTAAA
AAGGGAAGAGAAAATTGACAGTCTCTTGAACTGTCAATTTTCTCTTCCCGGGGATCTGTGGTCTCATACA
GAATTTATAAGATTCCCAAATCCAAAGACTTTTCACGTTTATGGTGATTTCCCAGAACACATAGCGACAT
GCAAATATTGCAGGGCGCCACTCCCCTGTCCCTCACAGCCATCTTCCTGCCAGGGCGCA
