[The description below was written by a language model from this plasmid's Addgene catalogue record.]
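Description:
pSR-puro-Sec6 is a retroviral RNAi plasmid built on the commercial pSUPER.retro.puro backbone (about 6.3 kb without the insert) and designed to knock down human Sec6, the product of the EXOC3 gene (also called SEC6L1), a subunit of the exocyst complex. The insert is a short hairpin RNA cassette targeting a 19-nucleotide stretch of the Sec6 transcript, introduced by restriction enzyme cloning. The record does not name the promoter driving the hairpin. pSUPER-family vectors generally use the RNA polymerase III H1 promoter for this purpose, but no feature table is available to confirm that here. In bacteria, the plasmid is maintained at high copy number under ampicillin selection.

As a retroviral vector, the construct is intended to be introduced into packaging cells so that the region between the viral long terminal repeats is packaged into retroviral particles. These particles then deliver the shRNA cassette into mammalian target cells, where it integrates stably. A puromycin resistance marker allows selection of transduced cells, giving populations with sustained expression of the hairpin. The hairpin is processed by the cellular RNAi machinery into siRNA that lowers Sec6 mRNA levels.

The associated publication examines how exocyst components contribute to tumorigenesis driven by oncogenic Ras. This suggests the plasmid served as one of a set of knockdown reagents for testing the requirement for individual exocyst subunits in human cells. It is more generally suited to stable loss-of-function studies of EXOC3 in vesicle trafficking, exocytosis, or Ral/exocyst signalling.
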