Addgene plasmid #31118: pSR-puro-Sec6
Depositing lab: Christopher Counter. Depositing organization: Duke University. Publication: Sec5 and Exo84 foster oncogenic ras-mediated tumorigenesis. Issaq SH, Lim KH, Counter CM. Mol Cancer Res. 2010 Feb . 8(2):223-31. 10.1158/1541-7786.MCR-09-0189 PubMed 20145037.
Backbone
  Vector backbone: pSUPER.retro.puro
  Backbone manufacturer: Oligoengine
  Backbone size w/o insert (bp): 6349
  Vector type: Mammalian Expression, Retroviral, RNAi
  Selectable markers: Puromycin
Growth in bacteria
  Bacterial resistance: Ampicillin, 100 μg/mL
  Growth temperature: 37°C
  Growth strain: DH5alpha
  Copy number: High Copy
Gene/Insert
  Gene/Insert name: Sec6 shRNA (alt name: SEC6)
  gRNA/shRNA sequence: GGGAAGAGAAAATTGACAG
  Species: H. sapiens (human)
  Entrez Gene: EXOC3 (a.k.a. SEC6, SEC6L1, Sec6p)
  Cloning method: Restriction Enzyme
  Sequencing primers: 5′ pLXSN 5'
Terms and licenses: Academic/Nonprofit Terms; Industry Terms: Not Available to Industry
Depositor comments: shRNA Sec6 sequence: 5'-GGGAAGAGAAAATTGACAG-3'
How to cite: pSR-puro-Sec6 was a gift from Christopher Counter (Addgene plasmid # 31118 ; http://n2t.net/addgene:31118 ; RRID:Addgene_31118)
